>Addgene plasmid #77976 | CSNK1E gRNA (BRDN0001487156) | addgene full sequence | sequence record 188764 | Addgene Assembled Sequence
CCCGGGTGCAAAGATGGATAAAGTTTTAAACAGAGAGGAATCTTTGCAGCTAATGGACCTTCTAGGTCTT
GAAAGGAGTGGGAATTGGCTCCGGTGCCCGTCAGTGGGCAGAGCGCACATCGCCCACAGTCCCCGAGAAG
TTGGGGGGAGGGGTCGGCAATTGATCCGGTGCCTAGAGAAGGTGGCGCGGGGTAAACTGGGAAAGTGATG
TCGTGTACTGGCTCCGCCTTTTTCCCGAGGGTGGGGGAGAACCGTATATAAGTGCAGTAGTCGCCGTGAA
CGTTCTTTTTCGCAACGGGTTTGCCGCCAGAACACAGGTAAGTGCCGTGTGTGGTTCCCGCGGGCCTGGC
CTCTTTACGGGTTATGGCCCTTGCGTGCCTTGAATTACTTCCACCTGGCTGCAGTACGTGATTCTTGATC
CCGAGCTTCGGGTTGGAAGTGGGTGGGAGAGTTCGAGGCCTTGCGCTTAAGGAGCCCCTTCGCCTCGTGC
TTGAGTTGAGGCCTGGCCTGGGCGCTGGGGCCGCCGCGTGCGAATCTGGTGGCACCTTCGCGCCTGTCTC
GCTGCTTTCGATAAGTCTCTAGCCATTTAAAATTTTTGATGACCTGCTGCGACGCTTTTTTTCTGGCAAG
ATAGTCTTGTAAATGCGGGCCAAGATCTGCACACTGGTATTTCGGTTTTTGGGGCCGCGGGCGGCGACGG
GGCCCGTGCGTCCCAGCGCACATGTTCGGCGAGGCGGGGCCTGCGAGCGCGGCCACCGAGAATCGGACGG
GGGTAGTCTCAAGCTGGCCGGCCTGCTCTGGTGCCTGGCCTCGCGCCGCCGTGTATCGCCCCGCCCTGGG
CGGCAAGGCTGGCCCGGTCGGCACCAGTTGCGTGAGCGGAAAGATGGCCGCTTCCCGGCCCTGCTGCAGG
GAGCTCAAAATGGAGGACGCGGCGCTCGGGAGAGCGGGCGGGTGAGTCACCCACACAAAGGAAAAGGGCC
TTTCCGTCCTCAGCCGTCGCTTCATGTGACTCCACGGAGTACCGGGCGCCGTCCAGGCACCTCGATTAGT
TCTCGAGCTTTTGGAGTACGTCGTCTTTAGGTTGGGGGGAGGGGTTTTATGCGATGGAGTTTCCCCACAC
TGAGTGGGTGGAGACTGAAGTTAGGCCAGCTTGGCACTTGATGTAATTCTCCTTGGAATTTGCCCTTTTT
GAGTTTGGATCTTGGTTCATTCTCAAGCCTCAGACAGTGGTTCAAAGTTTTTTTCTTCCATTTCAGGTGT
CGTGACGTACGGCCACCATGACCGAGTACAAGCCCACGGTGCGCCTCGCCACCCGCGACGACGTCCCCAG
GGCCGTACGCACCCTCGCCGCCGCGTTCGCCGACTACCCCGCCACGCGCCACACCGTCGATCCGGACCGC
CACATCGAGCGGGTCACCGAGCTGCAAGAACTCTTCCTCACGCGCGTCGGGCTCGACATCGGCAAGGTGT
GGGTCGCGGACGACGGCGCCGCCGTGGCGGTCTGGACCACGCCGGAGAGCGTCGAAGCGGGGGCGGTGTT
CGCCGAGATCGGCCCGCGCATGGCCGAGTTGAGCGGTTCCCGGCTGGCCGCGCAGCAACAGATGGAAGGC
CTCCTGGCGCCGCACCGGCCCAAGGAGCCCGCGTGGTTCCTGGCCACCGTCGGAGTCTCGCCCGACCACC
AGGGCAAGGGTCTGGGCAGCGCCGTCGTGCTCCCCGGAGTGGAGGCGGCCGAGCGCGCCGGGGTGCCCGC
CTTCCTGGAGACCTCCGCGCCCCGCAACCTCCCCTTCTACGAGCGGCTCGGCTTCACCGTCACCGCCGAC
GTCGAGGTGCCCGAAGGACCGCGCACCTGGTGCATGACCCGCAAGCCCGGTGCCTGAACGCGTTAAGTCG
ACAATCAACCTCTGGATTACAAAATTTGTGAAAGATTGACTGGTATTCTTAACTATGTTGCTCCTTTTAC
GCTATGTGGATACGCTGCTTTAATGCCTTTGTATCATGCTATTGCTTCCCGTATGGCTTTCATTTTCTCC
TCCTTGTATAAATCCTGGTTGCTGTCTCTTTATGAGGAGTTGTGGCCCGTTGTCAGGCAACGTGGCGTGG
TGTGCACTGTGTTTGCTGACGCAACCCCCACTGGTTGGGGCATTGCCACCACCTGTCAGCTCCTTTCCGG
GACTTTCGCTTTCCCCCTCCCTATTGCCACGGCGGAACTCATCGCCGCCTGCCTTGCCCGCTGCTGGACA
GGGGCTCGGCTGTTGGGCACTGACAATTCCGTGGTGTTGTCGGGGAAATCATCGTCCTTTCCTTGGCTGC
TCGCCTGTGTTGCCACCTGGATTCTGCGCGGGACGTCCTTCTGCTACGTCCCTTCGGCCCTCAATCCAGC
GGACCTTCCTTCCCGCGGCCTGCTGCCGGCTCTGCGGCCTCTTCCGCGTCTTCGCCTTCGCCCTCAGACG
AGTCGGATCTCCCTTTGGGCCGCCTCCCCGCGTCGACTTTAAGACCAATGACTTACAAGGCAGCTGTAGA
TCTTAGCCACTTTTTAAAAGAAAAGGGGGGACTGGAAGGGCTAATTCACTCCCAACGAAGACAAGATCTG
CTTTTTGCTTGTACTGGGTCTCTCTGGTTAGACCAGATCTGAGCCTGGGAGCTCTCTGGCTAACTAGGGA
ACCCACTGCTTAAGCCTCAATAAAGCTTGCCTTGAGTGCTTCAAGTAGTGTGTGCCCGTCTGTTGTGTGA
CTCTGGTAACTAGAGATCCCTCAGACCCTTTTAGTCAGTGTGGAAAATCTCTAGCAGTACGTATAGTAGT
TCATGTCATCTTATTATTCAGTATTTATAACTTGCAAAGAAATGAATATCAGAGAGTGAGAGGAACTTGT
TTATTGCAGCTTATAATGGTTACAAATAAAGCAATAGCATCACAAATTTCACAAATAAAGCATTTTTTTC
ACTGCATTCTAGTTGTGGTTTGTCCAAACTCATCAATGTATCTTATCATGTCTGGCTCTAGCTATCCCGC
CCCTAACTCCGCCCATCCCGCCCCTAACTCCGCCCAGTTCCGCCCATTCTCCGCCCCATGGCTGACTAAT
TTTTTTTATTTATGCAGAGGCCGAGGCCGCCTCGGCCTCTGAGCTATTCCAGAAGTAGTGAGGAGGCTTT
TTTGGAGGCCTAGGGACGTACCCAATTCGCCCTATAGTGAGTCGTATTACGCGCGCTCACTGGCCGTCGT
TTTACAACGTCGTGACTGGGAAAACCCTGGCGTTACCCAACTTAATCGCCTTGCAGCACATCCCCCTTTC
GCCAGCTGGCGTAATAGCGAAGAGGCCCGCACCGATCGCCCTTCCCAACAGTTGCGCAGCCTGAATGGCG
AATGGG
[124 nt withheld, positions 3367-3490]
C
[91 nt withheld, positions 3492-3582]
A
[49 nt withheld, positions 3584-3632]
CCTTTGACGTTGGAGTCCACGTTCTTT
[37 nt withheld, positions 3660-3696]
ACCCTATCTCGGTCTATTCTTTTGATTTATAAGGGATTTTGCCGATTTCGGCCTATTGGTTAAAAAATGA
GCTGATTTAACAAAAATTTAACGCGAATTTTAACAAAATATTAACGCTTACAATTTAGGTGGCACTTTTC
GGGGAAATGTGCGCGGAACCCCTATTTGTTTATTTTTCTAAATACATTCAAATATGTATCCGCTCATGAG
ACAATAACCCTGATAAATGCTTCAATAATATTGAAAAAGGAAGAGTATGAGTATTCAACATTTCCGTGTC
GCCCTTATTCCCTTTTTTGCGGCATTTTGCCTTCCTGTTTTTGCTCACCCAGAAACGCTGGTGAAAGTAA
AAGATGCTGAAGATCAGTTGGGTGCACGAGTGGGTTACATCGAACTGGATCTCAACAGCGGTAAGATCCT
TGAGAGTTTTCGCCCCGAAGAACGTTTTCCAATGATGAGCACTTTTAAAGTTCTGCTATGTGGCGCGGTA
TTATCCCGTATTGACGCCGGGCAAGAGCAACTCGGTCGCCGCATACACTATTCTCAGAATGACTTGGTTG
AGTACTCACCAGTCACAGAAAAGCATCTTACGGATGGCATGACAGTAAGAGAATTATGCAGTGCTGCCAT
AACCATGAGTGATAACACTGCGGCCAACTTACTTCTGACAACGATCGGAGGACCGAAGGAGCTAACCGCT
TTTTTGCACAACATGGGGGATCATGTAACTCGCCTTGATCGTTGGGAACCGGAGCTGAATGAAGCCATAC
CAAACGACGAGCGTGACACCACGATGCCTGTAGCAATGGCAACAACGTTGCGCAAACTATTAACTGGCGA
ACTACTTACTCTAGCTTCCCGGCAACAATTAATAGACTGGATGGAGGCGGATAAAGTTGCAGGACCACTT
CTGCGCTCGGCCCTTCCGGCTGGCTGGTTTATTGCTGATAAATCTGGAGCCGGTGAGCGTGGGTCTCGCG
GTATCATTGCAGCACTGGGGCCAGATGGTAAGCCCTCCCGTATCGTAGTTATCTACACGACGGGGAGTCA
GGCAACTATGGATGAACGAAATAGACAGATCGCTGAGATAGGTGCCTCACTGATTAAGCATTGGTAACTG
TCAGACCAAGTTTACTCATATATACTTTAGATTGATTTAAAACTTCATTTTTAATTTAAAAGGATCTAGG
TGAAGATCCTTTTTGATAATCTCATGACCAAAATCCCTTAACGTGAGTTTTCGTTCCACTGAGCGTCAGA
CCCCGTAGAAAAGATCAAAGGATCTTCTTGAGATCCTTTTTTTCTGCGCGTAATCTGCTGCTTGCAAACA
AAAAAACCACCGCTACCAGCGGTGGTTTGTTTGCCGGATCAAGAGCTACCAACTCTTTTTCCGAAGGTAA
CTGGCTTCAGCAGAGCGCAGATACCAAATACTGTTCTTCTAGTGTAGCCGTAGTTAGGCCACCACTTCAA
GAACTCTGTAGCACCGCCTACATACCTCGCTCTGCTAATCCTGTTACCAGTGGCTGCTGCCAGTGGCGAT
AAGTCGTGTCTTACCGGGTTGGACTCAAGACGATAGTTACCGGATAAGGCGCAGCGGTCGGGCTGAACGG
GGGGTTCGTGCACACAGCCCAGCTTGGAGCGAACGACCTACACCGAACTGAGATACCTACAGCGTGAGCT
ATGAGAAAGCGCCACGCTTCCCGAAGGGAGAAAGGCGGACAGGTATCCGGTAAGCGGCAGGGTCGGAACA
GGAGAGCGCACGAGGGAGCTTCCAGGGGGAAACGCCTGGTATCTTTATAGTCCTGTCGGGTTTCGCCACC
TCTGACTTGAGCGTCGATTTTTGTGATGCTCGTCAGGGGGGCGGAGCCTATGGAAAAACGCCAGCAACGC
GGCCTTTTTACGGTTCCTGGCCTTTTGCTGGCCTTTTGCTCACATGTTCTTTCCTGCGTTATCCCCTGAT
TCTGTGGATAACCGTATTACCGCCTTTGAGTGAGCTGATACCGCTCGCCGCAGCCGAACGACCGAGCGCA
GCGAGTCAGTGAGCGAGGAAGCGGAAGAGCGCCCAATACGCAAACCGCCTCTCCCCGCGCGTTGGCCGAT
TCATTAATGCAGCTGGCACGACAGGTTTCCCGACTGGAAAGCGGGCAGTGAGCGCAACGCAATTAATGTG
AGTTAGCTCACTCATTAGGCACCCCAGGCTTTACACTTTATGCTTCCGGCTCGTATGTTGTGTGGAATTG
TGAGCGGATAACAATTTCACACAGGAAACAGCTATGACCATGATTACGCCAAGCGCGCAATTAACCCTCA
CTAAAGGGAACAAAAGCTGGAGCTGCAAGCTTAATGTAGTCTTATGCAATACTCTTGTAGTCTTGCAACA
TGGTAACGATGAGTTAGCAACATGCCTTACAAGGAGAGAAAAAGCACCGTGCATGCCGATTGGTGGAAGT
AAGGTGGTACGATCGTGCCTTATTAGGAAGGCAACAGACGGGTCTGACATGGATTGGACGAACCACTGAA
TTGCCGCATTGCAGAGATATTGTATTTAAGTGCCTAGCTCGATACATAAACGGGTCTCTCTGGTTAGACC
AGATCTGAGCCTGGGAGCTCTCTGGCTAACTAGGGAACCCACTGCTTAAGCCTCAATAAAGCTTGCCTTG
AGTGCTTCAAGTAGTGTGTGCCCGTCTGTTGTGTGACTCTGGTAACTAGAGATCCCTCAGACCCTTTTAG
TCAGTGTGGAAAATCTCTAGCAGTGGCGCCCGAACAGGGACTTGAAAGCGAAAGGGAAACCAGAGGAGCT
CTCTCGACGCAGGACTCGGCTTGCTGAAGCGCGCACGGCAAGAGGCGAGGGGCGGCGACTGGTGAGTACG
CCAAAAATTTTGACTAGCGGAGGCTAGAAGGAGAGAGATGGGTGCGAGAGCGTCAGTATTAAGCGGGGGA
GAATTAGATCGCGATGGGAAAAAATTCGGTTAAGGCCAGGGGGAAAGAAAAAATATAAATTAAAACATAT
AGTATGGGCAAGCAGGGAGCTAGAACGATTCGCAGTTAATCCTGGCCTGTTAGAAACATCAGAAGGCTGT
AGACAAATACTGGGACAGCTACAACCATCCCTTCAGACAGGATCAGAAGAACTTAGATCATTATATAATA
CAGTAGCAACCCTCTATTGTGTGCATCAAAGGATAGAGATAAAAGACACCAAGGAAGCTTTAGACAAGAT
AGAGGAAGAGCAAAACAAAAGTAAGACCACCGCACAGCAAGCGGCCGCTGATCTTCAGACCTGGAGGAGG
AGATATGAGGGACAATTGGAGAAGTGAATTATATAAATATAAAGTAGTAAAAATTGAACCATTAGGAGTA
GCACCCACCAAGGCAAAGAGAAGAGTGGTGCAGAGAGAAAAAAGAGCAGTGGGAATAGGAGCTTTGTTCC
TTGGGTTCTTGGGAGCAGCAGGAAGCACTATGGGCGCAGCGTCAATGACGCTGACGGTACAGGCCAGACA
ATTATTGTCTGGTATAGTGCAGCAGCAGAACAATTTGCTGAGGGCTATTGAGGCGCAACAGCATCTGTTG
CAACTCACAGTCTGGGGCATCAAGCAGCTCCAGGCAAGAATCCTGGCTGTGGAAAGATACCTAAAGGATC
AACAGCTCCTGGGGATTTGGGGTTGCTCTGGAAAACTCATTTGCACCACTGCTGTGCCTTGGAATGCTAG
TTGGAGTAATAAATCTCTGGAACAGATTTGGAATCACACGACCTGGATGGAGTGGGACAGAGAAATTAAC
AATTACACAAGCTTAATACACTCCTTAATTGAAGAATCGCAAAACCAGCAAGAAAAGAATGAACAAGAAT
TATTGGAATTAGATAAATGGGCAAGTTTGTGGAATTGGTTTAACATAACAAATTGGCTGTGGTATATAAA
ATTATTCATAATGATAGTAGGAGGCTTGGTAGGTTTAAGAATAGTTTTTGCTGTACTTTCTATAGTGAAT
AGAGTTAGGCAGGGATATTCACCATTATCGTTTCAGACCCACCTCCCAACCCCGAGGGGACCCAGAGAGG
GCCTATTTCCCATGATTCCTTCATATTTGCATATACGATACAAGGCTGTTAGAGAGATAATTAGAATTAA
TTTGACTGTAAACACAAAGATATTAGTACAAAATACGTGACGTAGAAAGTAATAATTTCTTGGGTAGTTT
GCAGTTTTAAAATTATGTTTTAAAATGGACTATCATATGCTTACCGTAACTTGAAAGTATTTCGATTTCT
TGGCTTTATATATCTTGTGGAAAGGACGAAACACCGGAAGATGTCAACGCCCATCGGTTTTAGAGCTAGA
AATAGCAAGTTAAAATAAGGCTAGTCCGTTATCAACTTGAAAAAGTGGCACCGAGTCGGTGCTTTTTTAA
GCTTGGCGTAACTAGATCTTGAGACAAATGGCAGTATTCATCCACAATTTTAAAAGAAAAGGGGGGATTG
GGGGGTACAGTGCAGGGGAAAGAATAGTAGACATAATAGCAACAGACATACAAACTAAAGAATTACAAAA
ACAAATTACAAAAATTCAAAATTTTCGGGTTTATTACAGGGACAGCAGAGATCCACTTTGGCGCCGGCTC
GAGGGGG
Features (pLannotate 1.2.2; 29 found; start..end, strand, type, name):
     14..80      +  CDS            small t antigen (fragment): SV40 (simian virus 40) small t antigen
    106..317     +  promoter       EF-1α core promoter: core promoter for human elongation factor EF-1α
    318..1256    +  intron         EF-1α intron A: intron upstream of the start codon of human EF-1α
   1278..1877    +  CDS            PuroR (fragment): puromycin N-acetyltransferase; pac from Streptomyces; confers resistance to puromycin
   1893..2481    +  misc_feature   WPRE: woodchuck hepatitis virus posttranscriptional regulatory element
   2532..2551    +  misc_feature   cPPT/CTS (fragment): central polypurine tract and central termination sequence of HIV-1
   2553..2786    +  LTR            3' LTR (ΔU3): self-inactivating 3' long terminal repeat (LTR) from HIV-1
   2864..2985    +  polyA_signal   SV40 poly(A) signal: SV40 polyadenylation signal
   3025..3160    +  rep_origin     SV40 ori: SV40 origin of replication
   3181..3199    -  promoter       T7 promoter: promoter for bacteriophage T7 RNA polymerase
   3207..3362    +  CDS            lacZα (fragment): LacZα fragment of β-galactosidase; lacZ fragment
   3367..3795    +  rep_origin     f1 ori (sequence partly withheld): f1 bacteriophage origin of replication; arrow indicates direction of (+) strand synthesis
   3848..3952    +  promoter       AmpR promoter: bla
   3953..4813    +  CDS            AmpR: β-lactamase; bla; confers resistance to ampicillin, carbenicillin, and related antibiotics
   4984..5572    +  rep_origin     ori: high-copy-number ColE1/pMB1/pBR322/pUC origin of replication
   5755..5847    +  CDS            lacI (fragment): lac repressor; lacI; The lac repressor binds to the lac operator to inhibit transcription in E. coli. This inhibition can be relieved by adding lactose or isopropyl-β-D-thiogalactopyranoside (IPTG).
   5860..5881    +  protein_bind   CAP binding site: CAP binding activates transcription in the presence of cAMP. E. coli catabolite activator protein
   5896..5926    +  promoter       lac promoter: promoter for the E. coli lac operon
   5934..5950    +  protein_bind   lac operator: The lac repressor binds to the lac operator to inhibit transcription in E. coli. This inhibition can be relieved by adding lactose or isopropyl-β-D-thiogalactopyranoside (IPTG). lac repressor encoded by lacI
   5995..6013    +  promoter       T3 promoter: promoter for bacteriophage T3 RNA polymerase
   6041..6267    +  promoter       RSV promoter: Rous sarcoma virus enhancer/promoter
   6268..6448    +  LTR            5' LTR (truncated): truncated 5' long terminal repeat (LTR) from HIV-1
   6495..6620    +  misc_feature   HIV-1 Ψ: packaging signal of human immunodeficiency virus type 1
   6604..6967    +  CDS            HIV-1 gag (fragment): gag protein from human immunodeficiency virus 1; gag
   7113..7346    +  misc_feature   RRE: The Rev response element (RRE) of HIV-1 allows for Rev-dependent mRNA export from the nucleus to the cytoplasm.
   7723..7749    +  CDS            Rev (fragment): human immunodeficiency virus 1 (HIV-1) Rev protein; rev; enhances nuclear export of unspliced and incompletely spliced viral mRNAs
   7753..7993    +  promoter       U6 promoter: RNA polymerase III promoter for human U6 snRNA
   8023..8098    +  misc_RNA       gRNA scaffold: guide RNA scaffold for the Streptococcus pyogenes CRISPR/Cas9 system
   8154..8271    +  misc_feature   cPPT/CTS: central polypurine tract and central termination sequence of HIV-1
