[The description below was written by a language model from this plasmid's Addgene catalogue record and pLannotate feature annotations shown in this document.]
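Description:
CSNK1E gRNA (BRDN0001487156) is a third-generation lentiviral guide RNA plasmid built on the lentiGuide-Puro backbone, designed to direct Streptococcus pyogenes Cas9 to the human casein kinase 1 epsilon gene (CSNK1E, also covering the TPTEP2-CSNK1E/LOC400927-CSNK1E readthrough locus). It is propagated in E. coli as a high-copy plasmid through a ColE1/pUC-type origin with ampicillin selection from the β-lactamase gene. An f1 origin, an SV40 origin and poly(A) signal, and remnants of lac and phage promoter elements are also carried in the backbone.

The transfer cassette is framed by an RSV promoter-driven truncated HIV-1 5' LTR and a self-inactivating ΔU3 3' LTR. This arrangement makes genomic RNA production Tat-independent and leaves the integrated provirus without LTR promoter activity. Between the LTRs lie the Ψ packaging signal with a partial gag fragment, the Rev response element for nuclear export of the viral RNA, and a cPPT/CTS that aids nuclear import. The human U6 RNA polymerase III promoter drives the 20-nt CSNK1E-specific spacer fused to the SpCas9 gRNA scaffold. Downstream, the EF-1α core promoter with its intron A expresses puromycin N-acetyltransferase for selection of transduced mammalian cells, followed by a WPRE to enhance transcript expression.

The plasmid does not encode Cas9, so it is meant to be used with a separate Cas9 lentivector or in cells that already express Cas9. The guide was designed against several CSNK1E reference transcripts and belongs to a human kinome gRNA collection developed with optimized sgRNA design rules, making it suited to knockout studies of this kinase.
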