Addgene plasmid #77976: CSNK1E gRNA (BRDN0001487156)
Purpose: 3rd generation lentiviral gRNA plasmid targeting human CSNK1E
Depositing lab: John Doench & David Root. Depositing organization: Broad Institute. Publication: Optimized sgRNA design to maximize activity and minimize off-target effects of CRISPR-Cas9. Doench JG, Fusi N, Sullender M, Hegde M, Vaimberg EW, Donovan KF, Smith I, Tothova Z, Wilen C, Orchard R, Virgin HW, Listgarten J, Root DE. Nat Biotechnol. 2016 Jan 18. doi: 10.1038/nbt.3437. PubMed 26780180.
Backbone
  Vector backbone: lentiGuide-Puro
  Backbone manufacturer: Zhang Lab (Addgene plasmid # 52963)
  Vector type: Mammalian Expression, Lentiviral, CRISPR
  Selectable markers: Puromycin
Growth in bacteria
  Bacterial resistance: Ampicillin, 100 μg/mL
  Growth temperature: 37°C
  Growth strain: DH5alpha
  Copy number: High Copy
Gene/Insert
  Gene/Insert name: CSNK1E,LOC400927-CSNK1E (alt names: CSNK1E; NM_001289912.1)
  gRNA/shRNA sequence: GAAGATGTCAACGCCCATCG
  Species: H. sapiens (human)
  Entrez Gene: CSNK1E (a.k.a. CKIe, CKIepsilon, HCKIE); TPTEP2-CSNK1E (a.k.a. LOC400927-CSNK1E)
  Promoter: hU6
  Cloning method: Unknown
  Sequencing primers: 5′ U6-F; 3′ pS2-R
Terms and licenses: Academic/Nonprofit Terms; Industry Terms: Not Available to Industry
Depositor comments: The gRNA was designed to target the following Genbank reference sequence(s): NM_001289912.1,NM_001894.4,NM_152221.2. Note that this plasmid does NOT contain Cas9. It should be used in conjunction with lentiCas9-Blast (Addgene #52962) or otherwise with cell lines already expressing Cas9. Browse the full kinome gRNA library at http://www.addgene.org/pooled-library/broadgpp-human-kinome/ or visit http://www.broadinstitute.org/rnai/public/ for detailed protocols and information.
How to cite: CSNK1E gRNA (BRDN0001487156) was a gift from John Doench & David Root (Addgene plasmid # 77976 ; http://n2t.net/addgene:77976 ; RRID:Addgene_77976)
