>Addgene plasmid #77976 | CSNK1E gRNA (BRDN0001487156) | depositor partial sequence | sequence record 145436 | Target Sequence
GAAGATGTCAACGCCCATCG
