>Addgene plasmid #77976 | CSNK1E gRNA (BRDN0001487156) | addgene partial sequence | sequence record 188763 | hU6-F
AATACNTGACGTAGAAAGTAATAATTTCTTGGGTAGTTTGCAGTTTTAAAATTATGTTTTAAAATGGACT
ATCATATGCTTACCGTAACTTGAAAGTATTTCGATTTCTTGGCTTTATATATCTTGTGGAAAGGACGAAA
CACCGGAAGATGTCAACGCCCATCGGTTTTAGAGCTAGAAATAGCAAGTTAAAATAAGGCTAGTCCGTTA
TCAACTTGAAAAAGTGGCACCGAGTCGGTGCTTTTTTAAGCTTGGCGTAACTAGATCTTGAGACAAATGG
CAGTATTCATCCACAATTTTAAAAGAAAAGGGGGGATTGGGGGGTACAGTGCAGGGGAAAGAATAGTAGA
CATAATAGCAACAGACATACAAACTAAAGAATTACAAAAACAAATTACAAAAATTCAAAATTTTCGGGTT
TATTACAGGGACAGCAGAGATCCACTTTGGCGCCGGCTCGAGGGGGCCCGGGTGCAAAGATGGATAAAGT
TTTAAACAGAGAGGAATCTTTGCAGCTAATGGACCTTCTAGGTCTTGAAAGGAGTGGGAATTGGCTCCGG
TGCCCGTCAG
